>Addgene plasmid #193390 | pNC-Cam1304-MCS35S | addgene full sequence | sequence record 379572 | Addgene NGS Result
GAATTCCCGATCTAGTAACATAGATGACACCGCGCGCGATAATTTATCCTAGTTTGCGCGCTATATTTTG
TTTTCTATCGCGTATTAAATGTATAATTGCGGGACTCTAATCATAAAAACCCATCTCATAAATAACGTCA
TGCATTACATGTTAATTATTACATGCTTAACGTAATTCAACAGAAATTATATGATAATCATCGCAAGACC
GGCAACAGGATTCAATCTTAAGAAACTTTATTGCCAAATGTTTGAACGATCGGGGAAATTCGAGCTCGGT
CTCAGCAGACCACAAGTGGCCAGACTGGCCCTGTGTATAAGGGAGCCTGACATTTATATTCCCCAGAACA
TCAGGTTAATGGCGTTTTTGATGTCATTTTCGCGGTGGCTGAGATCAGCCACTTCTTCCCCGATAACGGA
TACCGGCACACTGGCCATATCGGTGGTCATCATGCGCCAGCTTTCATCCCCGATATGCACCACCGGGTAA
AGTTCACGGGAGACTTTATCTGACAGCAGACGTGCACTGGCCAGGGGGATCACCATCCGTCGCCCAGGCG
TGTCAATAATATCACTCTGTACATCCACAAACAGACGATAACGGCTCTCTCTTTTATAGGTGTAAACCTT
AAACTGCATTTCACCAGTCCCTGTTCTCGTCAGCAAAAGTTTAGCTTCCTTAGCTCCTGAAAATCTCGAT
AACTCAAAAAATACGCCCGGTAGTGATCTTATTTCATTATGGTGAAAGTTGGAACCTCTTACGTGCCGAT
CAACGTCTCATTTTCGCCAAAAGTTGGCCCAGGGCTTCCCGGTATCAACAGGGACACCAGGATTTATTTA
TTCTGCGAAGTGATCTTCCGTCACAGGTATTTATTCGGCGCAAAGTGCGTCGGGTGATGCTGCCAACTTA
GTCGAGAATGGCCGACGAGGCCAGGACTGGACAGAGACCACTCTCTAGAGTCCCCCGTGTTCTCTCCAAA
TGAAATGAACTTCCTTATATAGAGGAAGGGTCTTGCGAAGGATAGTGGGATTGTGCGTCATCCCTTACGT
CAGTGGAGATATCACATCAATCCACTTGCTTTGAAGACGTGGTTGGAACGTCTTCTTTTTCCACGATGCT
CCTCGTGGGTGGGGGTCCATCTTTGGGACCACTGTCGGCAGAGGCATCTTCAACGATGGCCTTTCCTTTA
TCGCAATGATGGCATTTGTAGGAGCCACCTTCCTTTTCCACTATCTTCACAATAAAGTGACAGATAGCTG
GGCAATGGAATCCGAGGAGGTTTCCGGATATTACCCTTTGTTGAAAAGTCTCAATTGCCCTTTGGTCTTC
TGAGACTGTATCTTTGATATTTTTGGAGTAGACAAGTGTGTCGTGCTCCACCATGTTGACGAAGATTTTC
TTCTTGTCATTGAGTCGTAAGAGACTCTGTATGAACTGTTCGCCAGTCTTTACGGCGAGTTCTGTTAGGT
CCTCTATTTGAATCTTTGACTCCATGGCCTTTGATTCAGTGGGAACTACCTTTTTAGAGACTCCAATCTC
TATTACTTGCCTTGGTTTGTGAAGCAAGCCTTGAATCGTCCATACTGGAATAGTACTTCTGATCTTGAGA
AATATATCTTTCTCTGTGTTCTTGATGCAGTTAGTCCTGAATCTTTTGACTGCATCTTTAACCTTCTTGG
GAAGGTATTTGATTTCCTGGAGATTATTGCTCGGGTAGATCGTCTTGATGAGACCTGCTGCGTAAGCCTC
TCTAACCATCTGTGGGTTAGCATTCTTTCTGAAATTGAAAAGGCTAATCTGGGGACCTGCAGGCATGCAA
GCTTGGCACTGGCCGTCGTTTTACAACGTCGTGACTGGGAAAACCCTGGCGTTACCCAACTTAATCGCCT
TGCAGCACATCCCCCTTTCGCCAGCTGGCGTAATAGCGAAGAGGCCCGCACCGATCGCCCTTCCCAACAG
TTGCGCAGCCTGAATGGCGAATGCTAGAGCAGCTTGAGCTTGGATCAGATTGTCGTTTCCCGCCTTCAGT
TTAGCTTCATGGAGTCAAAGATTCAAATAGAGGACCTAACAGAACTCGCCGTAAAGACTGGCGAACAGTT
CATACAGAGTCTCTTACGACTCAATGACAAGAAGAAAATCTTCGTCAACATGGTGGAGCACGACACACTT
GTCTACTCCAAAAATATCAAAGATACAGTCTCAGAAGACCAAAGGGCAATTGAGACTTTTCAACAAAGGG
TAATATCCGGAAACCTCCTCGGATTCCATTGCCCAGCTATCTGTCACTTTATTGTGAAGATAGTGGAAAA
GGAAGGTGGCTCCTACAAATGCCATCATTGCGATAAAGGAAAGGCCATCGTTGAAGATGCCTCTGCCGAC
AGTGGTCCCAAAGATGGACCCCCACCCACGAGGAGCATCGTGGAAAAAGAAGACGTTCCAACCACGTCTT
CAAAGCAAGTGGATTGATGTGATATCTCCACTGACGTAAGGGATGACGCACAATCCCACTATCCTTCGCA
AGACCCTTCCTCTATATAAGGAAGTTCATTTCATTTGGAGAGAACACGGGGGACTCTTGACCATGGTAGA
TCTGACTAGTAAAGGAGAAGAACTTTTCACTGGAGTTGTCCCAATTCTTGTTGAATTAGATGGTGATGTT
AATGGGCACAAATTTTCTGTCAGTGGAGAGGGTGAAGGTGATGCAACATACGGAAAACTTACCCTTAAAT
TTATTTGCACTACTGGAAAACTACCTGTTCCGTGGCCAACACTTGTCACTACTTTCTCTTATGGTGTTCA
ATGCTTTTCAAGATACCCAGATCATATGAAGCGGCACGACTTCTTCAAGAGCGCCATGCCTGAGGGATAC
GTGCAGGAGAGGACCATCTTCTTCAAGGACGACGGGAACTACAAGACACGTGCTGAAGTCAAGTTTGAGG
GAGACACCCTCGTCAACAGGATCGAGCTTAAGGGAATCGATTTCAAGGAGGACGGAAACATCCTCGGCCA
CAAGTTGGAATACAACTACAACTCCCACAACGTATACATCATGGCCGACAAGCAAAAGAACGGCATCAAA
GCCAACTTCAAGACCCGCCACAACATCGAAGACGGCGGCGTGCAACTCGCTGATCATTATCAACAAAATA
CTCCAATTGGCGATGGCCCTGTCCTTTTACCAGACAACCATTACCTGTCCACACAATCTGCCCTTTCGAA
AGATCCCAACGAAAAGAGAGACCACATGGTCCTTCTTGAGTTTGTAACAGCTGCTGGGATTACACATGGC
ATGGATGAACTATACAAAGCTAGTTTACGTCCTGTAGAAACCCCAACCCGTGAAATCAAAAAACTCGACG
GCCTGTGGGCATTCAGTCTGGATCGCGAAAACTGTGGAATTGATCAGCGTTGGTGGGAAAGCGCGTTACA
AGAAAGCCGGGCAATTGCTGTGCCAGGCAGTTTTAACGATCAGTTCGCCGATGCAGATATTCGTAATTAT
GCGGGCAACGTCTGGTATCAGCGCGAAGTCTTTATACCGAAAGGTTGGGCAGGCCAGCGTATCGTGCTGC
GTTTCGATGCGGTCACTCATTACGGCAAAGTGTGGGTCAATAATCAGGAAGTGATGGAGCATCAGGGCGG
CTATACGCCATTTGAAGCCGATGTCACGCCGTATGTTATTGCCGGGAAAAGTGTACGTATCACCGTTTGT
GTGAACAACGAACTGAACTGGCAGACTATCCCGCCGGGAATGGTGATTACCGACGAAAACGGCAAGAAAA
AGCAGTCTTACTTCCATGATTTCTTTAACTATGCCGGAATCCATCGCAGCGTAATGCTCTACACCACGCC
GAACACCTGGGTGGACGATATCACCGTGGTGACGCATGTCGCGCAAGACTGTAACCACGCGTCTGTTGAC
TGGCAGGTGGTGGCCAATGGTGATGTCAGCGTTGAACTGCGTGATGCGGATCAACAGGTGGTTGCAACTG
GACAAGGCACTAGCGGGACTTTGCAAGTGGTGAATCCGCACCTCTGGCAACCGGGTGAAGGTTATCTCTA
TGAACTGTGCGTCACAGCCAAAAGCCAGACAGAGTGTGATATCTACCCGCTTCGCGTCGGCATCCGGTCA
GTGGCAGTGAAGGGCGAACAGTTCCTGATTAACCACAAACCGTTCTACTTTACTGGCTTTGGTCGTCATG
AAGATGCGGACTTGCGTGGCAAAGGATTCGATAACGTGCTGATGGTGCACGACCACGCATTAATGGACTG
GATTGGGGCCAACTCCTACCGTACCTCGCATTACCCTTACGCTGAAGAGATGCTCGACTGGGCAGATGAA
CATGGCATCGTGGTGATTGATGAAACTGCTGCTGTCGGCTTTCAGCTGTCTTTAGGCATTGGTTTCGAAG
CGGGCAACAAGCCGAAAGAACTGTACAGCGAAGAGGCAGTCAACGGGGAAACTCAGCAAGCGCACTTACA
GGCGATTAAAGAGCTGATAGCGCGTGACAAAAACCACCCAAGCGTGGTGATGTGGAGTATTGCCAACGAA
CCGGATACCCGTCCGCAAGGTGCACGGGAATATTTCGCGCCACTGGCGGAAGCAACGCGTAAACTCGACC
CGACGCGTCCGATCACCTGCGTCAATGTAATGTTCTGCGACGCTCACACCGATACCATCAGCGATCTCTT
TGATGTGCTGTGCCTGAACCGTTATTACGGATGGTATGTCCAAAGCGGCGATTTGGAAACGGCAGAGAAG
GTACTGGAAAAAGAACTTCTGGCCTGGCAGGAGAAACTGCATCAGCCGATTATCATCACCGAATACGGCG
TGGATACGTTAGCCGGGCTGCACTCAATGTACACCGACATGTGGAGTGAAGAGTATCAGTGTGCATGGCT
GGATATGTATCACCGCGTCTTTGATCGCGTCAGCGCCGTCGTCGGTGAACAGGTATGGAATTTCGCCGAT
TTTGCGACCTCGCAAGGCATATTGCGCGTTGGCGGTAACAAGAAAGGGATCTTCACTCGCGACCGCAAAC
CGAAGTCGGCGGCTTTTCTGCTGCAAAAACGCTGGACTGGCATGAACTTCGGTGAAAAACCGCAGCAGGG
AGGCAAACAAGCTAGCCACCACCACCACCACCACGTGTGAATTGGTGACCAGCTCGAATTTCCCCGATCG
TTCAAACATTTGGCAATAAAGTTTCTTAAGATTGAATCCTGTTGCCGGTCTTGCGATGATTATCATATAA
TTTCTGTTGAATTACGTTAAGCATGTAATAATTAACATGTAATGCATGACGTTATTTATGAGATGGGTTT
TTATGATTAGAGTCCCGCAATTATACATTTAATACGCGATAGAAAACAAAATATAGCGCGCAAACTAGGA
TAAATTATCGCGCGCGGTGTCATCTATGTTACTAGATCGGGAATTAAACTATCAGTGTTTGACAGGATAT
ATTGGCGGGTAAACCTAAGAGAAAAGAGCGTTTATTAGAATAATCGGATATTTAAAAGGGCGTGAAAAGG
TTTATCCGTTCGTCCATTTGTATGTGCATGCCAACCACAGGGTTCCCCTCGGGATCAAAGTACTTTGATC
CAACCCCTCCGCTGCTATAGTGCAGTCGGCTTCTGACGTTCAGTGCAGCCGTCTTCTGAAAACGACATGT
CGCACAAGTCCTAAGTTACGCGACAGGCTGCCGCCCTGCCCTTTTCCTGGCGTTTTCTTGTCGCGTGTTT
TAGTCGCATAAAGTAGAATACTTGCGACTAGAACCGGAGACATTACGCCATGAACAAGAGCGCCGCCGCT
GGCCTGCTGGGCTATGCCCGCGTCAGCACCGACGACCAGGACTTGACCAACCAACGGGCCGAACTGCACG
CGGCCGGCTGCACCAAGCTGTTTTCCGAGAAGATCACCGGCACCAGGCGCGACCGCCCGGAGCTGGCCAG
GATGCTTGACCACCTACGCCCTGGCGACGTTGTGACAGTGACCAGGCTAGACCGCCTGGCCCGCAGCACC
CGCGACCTACTGGACATTGCCGAGCGCATCCAGGAGGCCGGCGCGGGCCTGCGTAGCCTGGCAGAGCCGT
GGGCCGACACCACCACGCCGGCCGGCCGCATGGTGTTGACCGTGTTCGCCGGCATTGCCGAGTTCGAGCG
TTCCCTAATCATCGACCGCACCCGGAGCGGGCGCGAGGCCGCCAAGGCGCGAGGCGTGAAGTTTGGCCCC
CGCCCTACCCTCACCCCGGCACAGATCGCGCACGCCCGCGAGCTGATCGACCAGGAAGGCCGCACCGTGA
AAGAGGCGGCTGCACTGCTTGGCGTGCATCGCTCGACCCTGTACCGCGCACTTGAGCGCAGCGAGGAAGT
GACGCCCACCGAGGCCAGGCGGCGCGGTGCCTTCCGTGAGGACGCATTGACCGAGGCCGACGCCCTGGCG
GCCGCCGAGAATGAACGCCAAGAGGAACAAGCATGAAACCGCACCAGGACGGCCAGGACGAACCGTTTTT
CATTACCGAAGAGATCGAGGCGGAGATGATCGCGGCCGGGTACGTGTTCGAGCCGCCCGCGCACGTCTCA
ACCGTGCGGCTGCATGAAATCCTGGCCGGTTTGTCTGATGCCAAGCTGGCGGCCTGGCCGGCGAGCTTGG
CCGCTGAAGAAACCGAGCGCCGCCGTCTAAAAAGGTGATGTGTATTTGAGTAAAACAGCTTGCGTCATGC
GGTCGCTGCGTATATGATGCGATGAGTAAATAAACAAATACGCAAGGGGAACGCATGAAGGTTATCGCTG
TACTTAACCAGAAAGGCGGGTCAGGCAAGACGACCATCGCAACCCATCTAGCCCGCGCCCTGCAACTCGC
CGGGGCCGATGTTCTGTTAGTCGATTCCGATCCCCAGGGCAGTGCCCGCGATTGGGCGGCCGTGCGGGAA
GATCAACCGCTAACCGTTGTCGGCATCGACCGCCCGACGATTGACCGCGACGTGAAGGCCATCGGCCGGC
GCGACTTCGTAGTGATCGACGGAGCGCCCCAGGCGGCGGACTTGGCTGTGTCCGCGATCAAGGCAGCCGA
CTTCGTGCTGATTCCGGTGCAGCCAAGCCCTTACGACATATGGGCCACCGCCGACCTGGTGGAGCTGGTT
AAGCAGCGCATTGAGGTCACGGATGGAAGGCTACAAGCGGCCTTTGTCGTGTCGCGGGCGATCAAAGGCA
CGCGCATCGGCGGTGAGGTTGCCGAGGCGCTGGCCGGGTACGAGCTGCCCATTCTTGAGTCCCGTATCAC
GCAGCGCGTGAGCTACCCAGGCACTGCCGCCGCCGGCACAACCGTTCTTGAATCAGAACCCGAGGGCGAC
GCTGCCCGCGAGGTCCAGGCGCTGGCCGCTGAAATTAAATCAAAACTCATTTGAGTTAATGAGGTAAAGA
GAAAATGAGCAAAAGCACAAACACGCTAAGTGCCGGCCGTCCGAGCGCACGCAGCAGCAAGGCTGCAACG
TTGGCCAGCCTGGCAGACACGCCAGCCATGAAGCGGGTCAACTTTCAGTTGCCGGCGGAGGATCACACCA
AGCTGAAGATGTACGCGGTACGCCAAGGCAAGACCATTACCGAGCTGCTATCTGAATACATCGCGCAGCT
ACCAGAGTAAATGAGCAAATGAATAAATGAGTAGATGAATTTTAGCGGCTAAAGGAGGCGGCATGGAAAA
TCAAGAACAACCAGGCACCGACGCCGTGGAATGCCCCATGTGTGGAGGAACGGGCGGTTGGCCAGGCGTA
AGCGGCTGGGTTGCCTGCCGGCCCTGCAATGGCACTGGAACCCCCAAGCCCGAGGAATCGGCGTGAGCGG
TCGCAAACCATCCGGCCCGGTACAAATCGGCGCGGCGCTGGGTGATGACCTGGTGGAGAAGTTGAAGGCG
GCGCAGGCCGCCCAGCGGCAACGCATCGAGGCAGAAGCACGCCCCGGTGAATCGTGGCAAGCGGCCGCTG
ATCGAATCCGCAAAGAATCCCGGCAACCGCCGGCAGCCGGTGCGCCGTCGATTAGGAAGCCGCCCAAGGG
CGACGAGCAACCAGATTTTTTCGTTCCGATGCTCTATGACGTGGGCACCCGCGATAGTCGCAGCATCATG
GACGTGGCCGTTTTCCGTCTGTCGAAGCGTGACCGACGAGCTGGCGAGGTGATCCGCTACGAGCTTCCAG
ACGGGCACGTAGAGGTTTCCGCAGGGCCGGCGGGCATGGCCAGTGTGTGGGATTACGACCTGGTACTGAT
GGCGGTTTCCCATCTAACCGAATCCATGAACCGATACCGGGAAGGGAAGGGAGACAAGCCCGGCCGCGTG
TTCCGTCCACACGTTGCGGACGTACTCAAGTTCTGCCGGCGAGCCGATGGCGGAAAGCAGAAAGACGACC
TGGTAGAAACCTGCATTCGGTTAAACACCACGCACGTTGCCATGCAGCGTACGAAGAAGGCCAAGAACGG
CCGCCTGGTGACGGTATCCGAGGGTGAAGCCTTGATTAGCCGCTACAAGATCGTAAAGAGCGAAACCGGG
CGGCCGGAGTACATCGAGATCGAGCTAGCTGATTGGATGTACCGCGAGATCACAGAAGGCAAGAACCCGG
ACGTGCTGACGGTTCACCCCGATTACTTTTTGATCGATCCCGGCATCGGCCGTTTTCTCTACCGCCTGGC
ACGCCGCGCCGCAGGCAAGGCAGAAGCCAGATGGTTGTTCAAGACGATCTACGAACGCAGTGGCAGCGCC
GGAGAGTTCAAGAAGTTCTGTTTCACCGTGCGCAAGCTGATCGGGTCAAATGACCTGCCGGAGTACGATT
TGAAGGAGGAGGCGGGGCAGGCTGGCCCGATCCTAGTCATGCGCTACCGCAACCTGATCGAGGGCGAAGC
ATCCGCCGGTTCCTAATGTACGGAGCAGATGCTAGGGCAAATTGCCCTAGCAGGGGAAAAAGGTCGAAAA
GGTCTCTTTCCTGTGGATAGCACGTACATTGGGAACCCAAAGCCGTACATTGGGAACCGGAACCCGTACA
TTGGGAACCCAAAGCCGTACATTGGGAACCGGTCACACATGTAAGTGACTGATATAAAAGAGAAAAAAGG
CGATTTTTCCGCCTAAAACTCTTTAAAACTTATTAAAACTCTTAAAACCCGCCTGGCCTGTGCATAACTG
TCTGGCCAGCGCACAGCCGAAGAGCTGCAAAAAGCGCCTACCCTTCGGTCGCTGCGCTCCCTACGCCCCG
CCGCTTCGCGTCGGCCTATCGCGGCCGCTGGCCGCTCAAAAATGGCTGGCCTACGGCCAGGCAATCTACC
AGGGCGCGGACAAGCCGCGCCGTCGCCACTCGACCGCCGGCGCCCACATCAAGGCACCCTGCCTCGCGCG
TTTCGGTGATGACGGTGAAAACCTCTGACACATGCAGCTCCCGGAGACGGTCACAGCTTGTCTGTAAGCG
GATGCCGGGAGCAGACAAGCCCGTCAGGGCGCGTCAGCGGGTGTTGGCGGGTGTCGGGGCGCAGCCATGA
CCCAGTCACGTAGCGATAGCGGAGTGTATACTGGCTTAACTATGCGGCATCAGAGCAGATTGTACTGAGA
GTGCACCATATGCGGTGTGAAATACCGCACAGATGCGTAAGGAGAAAATACCGCATCAGGCGCTCTTCCG
CTTCCTCGCTCACTGACTCGCTGCGCTCGGTCGTTCGGCTGCGGCGAGCGGTATCAGCTCACTCAAAGGC
GGTAATACGGTTATCCACAGAATCAGGGGATAACGCAGGAAAGAACATGTGAGCAAAAGGCCAGCAAAAG
GCCAGGAACCGTAAAAAGGCCGCGTTGCTGGCGTTTTTCCATAGGCTCCGCCCCCCTGACGAGCATCACA
AAAATCGACGCTCAAGTCAGAGGTGGCGAAACCCGACAGGACTATAAAGATACCAGGCGTTTCCCCCTGG
AAGCTCCCTCGTGCGCTCTCCTGTTCCGACCCTGCCGCTTACCGGATACCTGTCCGCCTTTCTCCCTTCG
GGAAGCGTGGCGCTTTCTCATAGCTCACGCTGTAGGTATCTCAGTTCGGTGTAGGTCGTTCGCTCCAAGC
TGGGCTGTGTGCACGAACCCCCCGTTCAGCCCGACCGCTGCGCCTTATCCGGTAACTATCGTCTTGAGTC
CAACCCGGTAAGACACGACTTATCGCCACTGGCAGCAGCCACTGGTAACAGGATTAGCAGAGCGAGGTAT
GTAGGCGGTGCTACAGAGTTCTTGAAGTGGTGGCCTAACTACGGCTACACTAGAAGGACAGTATTTGGTA
TCTGCGCTCTGCTGAAGCCAGTTACCTTCGGAAAAAGAGTTGGTAGCTCTTGATCCGGCAAACAAACCAC
CGCTGGTAGCGGTGGTTTTTTTGTTTGCAAGCAGCAGATTACGCGCAGAAAAAAAGGATCTCAAGAAGAT
CCTTTGATCTTTTCTACGGGGTCTGACGCTCAGTGGAACGAAAACTCACGTTAAGGGATTTTGGTCATGC
ATTCTAGGTACTAAAACAATTCATCCAGTAAAATATAATATTTTATTTTCTCCCAATCAGGCTTGATCCC
CAGTAAGTCAAAAAATAGCTCGACATACTGTTCTTCCCCGATATCCTCCCTGATCGACCGGACGCAGAAG
GCAATGTCATACCACTTGTCCGCCCTGCCGCTTCTCCCAAGATCAATAAAGCCACTTACTTTGCCATCTT
TCACAAAGATGTTGCTGTCTCCCAGGTCGCCGTGGGAAAAGACAAGTTCCTCTTCGGGCTTTTCCGTCTT
TAAAAAATCATACAGCTCGCGCGGATCTTTAAATGGAGTGTCTTCTTCCCAGTTTTCGCAATCCACATCG
GCCAGATCGTTATTCAGTAAGTAATCCAATTCGGCTAAGCGGCTGTCTAAGCTATTCGTATAGGGACAAT
CCGATATGTCGATGGAGTGAAAGAGCCTGATGCACTCCGCATACAGCTCGATAATCTTTTCAGGGCTTTG
TTCATCTTCATACTCTTCCGAGCAAAGGACGCCATCGGCCTCACTCATGAGCAGATTGCTCCAGCCATCA
TGCCGTTCAAAGTGCAGGACCTTTGGAACAGGCAGCTTTCCTTCCAGCCATAGCATCATGTCCTTTTCCC
GTTCCACATCATAGGTGGTCCCTTTATACCGGCTGTCCGTCATTTTTAAATATAGGTTTTCATTTTCTCC
CACCAGCTTATATACCTTAGCAGGAGACATTCCTTCCGTATCTTTTACGCAGCGGTATTTTTCGATCAGT
TTTTTCAATTCCGGTGATATTCTCATTTTAGCCATTTATTATTTCCTTCCTCTTTTCTACAGTATTTAAA
GATACCCCAAGAAGCTAATTATAACAAGACGAACTCCAATTCACTGTTCCTTGCATTCTAAAACCTTAAA
TACCAGAAAACAGCTTTTTCAAAGTTGTTTTCAAAGTTGGCGTATAACATAGTATCGACGGAGCCGATTT
TGAAACCGCGGTGATCACAGGCAGCAACGCTCTGTCATCGTTACAATCAACATGCTACCCTCCGCGAGAT
CATCCGTGTTTCAAACCCGGCAGCTTAGTTGCCGTTCTTCCGAATAGCATCGGTAACATGAGCAAAGTCT
GCCGCCTTACAACGGCTCTCCCGCTGACGCCGTCCCGGACTGATGGGCTGCCTGTATCGAGTGGTGATTT
TGTGCCGAGCTGCCGGTCGGGGAGCTGTTGGCTGGCTGGTGGCAGGATATATTGTGGTGTAAACAAATTG
ACGCTTAGACAACTTAATAACACATTGCGGACGTTTTTAATGTACTGAATTAACGCCGAATTAATTCGGG
GGATCTGGATTTTAGTACTGGATTTTGGTTTTAGGAATTAGAAATTTTATTGATAGAAGTATTTTACAAA
TACAAATACATACTAAGGGTTTCTTATATGCTCAACACATGAGCGAAACCCTATAGGAACCCTAATTCCC
TTATCTGGGAACTACTCACACATTATTATGGAGAAACTCGAGCTTGTCGATCGACAGATCCCGGTCGGCA
TCTACTCTATTTCTTTGCCCTCGGACGAGTGCTGGGGCGTCGGTTTCCACTATCGGCGAGTACTTCTACA
CAGCCATCGGTCCAGACGGCCGCGCTTCTGCGGGCGATTTGTGTACGCCCGACAGTCCCGGCTCCGGATC
GGACGATTGCGTCGCATCGACCCTGCGCCCAAGCTGCATCATCGAAATTGCCGTCAACCAAGCTCTGATA
GAGTTGGTCAAGACCAATGCGGAGCATATACGCCCGGAGTCGTGGCGATCCTGCAAGCTCCGGATGCCTC
CGCTCGAAGTAGCGCGTCTGCTGCTCCATACAAGCCAACCACGGCCTCCAGAAGAAGATGTTGGCGACCT
CGTATTGGGAATCCCCGAACATCGCCTCGCTCCAGTCAATGACCGCTGTTATGCGGCCATTGTCCGTCAG
GACATTGTTGGAGCCGAAATCCGCGTGCACGAGGTGCCGGACTTCGGGGCAGTCCTCGGCCCAAAGCATC
AGCTCATCGAGAGCCTGCGCGACGGACGCACTGACGGTGTCGTCCATCACAGTTTGCCAGTGATACACAT
GGGGATCAGCAATCGCGCATATGAAATCACGCCATGTAGTGTATTGACCGATTCCTTGCGGTCCGAATGG
GCCGAACCCGCTCGTCTGGCTAAGATCGGCCGCAGCGATCGCATCCATAGCCTCCGCGACCGGTTGTAGA
ACAGCGGGCAGTTCGGTTTCAGGCAGGTCTTGCAACGTGACACCCTGTGAACGGCGGGAGATGCAATAGG
TCAGGCTCTCGCTAAACTCCCCAATGTCAAGCACTTCCGGAATCGGGAGCGCGGCCGATGCAAAGTGCCG
ATAAACATAACGATCTTTGTAGAAACCATCGGCGCAGCTATTTACCCGCAGGACATATCCACGCCCTCCT
ACATCGAAGCTGAAAGCACGAGATTCTTCGCCCTCCGAGAGCTGCATCAGGTCGGAGACGCTGTCGAACT
TTTCGATCAGAAACTTCTCGACAGACGTCGCGGTGAGTTCAGGCTTTTTCATATCTCATTGCCCCCCGGA
TCTGCGAAAGCTCGAGAGAGATAGATTTGTAGAGAGAGACTGGTGATTTCAGCGTGTCCTCTCCAAATGA
AATGAACTTCCTTATATAGAGGAAGGGTCTTGCGAAGGATAGTGGGATTGTGCGTCATCCCTTACGTCAG
TGGAGATATCACATCAATCCACTTGCTTTGAAGACGTGGTTGGAACGTCTTCTTTTTCCACGATGCTCCT
CGTGGGTGGGGGTCCATCTTTGGGACCACTGTCGGCAGAGGCATCTTGAACGATAGCCTTTCCTTTATCG
CAATGATGGCATTTGTAGGTGCCACCTTCCTTTTCTACTGTCCTTTTGATGAAGTGACAGATAGCTGGGC
AATGGAATCCGAGGAGGTTTCCCGATATTACCCTTTGTTGAAAAGTCTCAATAGCCCTTTGGTCTTCTGA
GACTGTATCTTTGATATTCTTGGAGTAGACGAGAGTGTCGTGCTCCACCATGTTCACATCAATCCACTTG
CTTTGAAGACGTGGTTGGAACGTCTTCTTTTTCCACGATGCTCCTCGTGGGTGGGGGTCCATCTTTGGGA
CCACTGTCGGCAGAGGCATCTTGAACGATAGCCTTTCCTTTATCGCAATGATGGCATTTGTAGGTGCCAC
CTTCCTTTTCTACTGTCCTTTTGATGAAGTGACAGATAGCTGGGCAATGGAATCCGAGGAGGTTTCCCGA
TATTACCCTTTGTTGAAAAGTCTCAATAGCCCTTTGGTCTTCTGAGACTGTATCTTTGATATTCTTGGAG
TAGACGAGAGTGTCGTGCTCCACCATGTTGGCAAGCTGCTCTAGCCAATACGCAAACCGCCTCTCCCCGC
GCGTTGGCCGATTCATTAATGCAGCTGGCACGACAGGTTTCCCGACTGGAAAGCGGGCAGTGAGCGCAAC
GCAATTAATGTGAGTTAGCTCACTCATTAGGCACCCCAGGCTTTACACTTTATGCTTCCGGCTCGTATGT
TGTGTGGAATTGTGAGCGGATAACAATTTCACACAGGAAACAGCTATGACATGATTAC
Features (pLannotate 1.2.2; 28 found; start..end, strand, type, name):
      9..261     -  terminator     NOS terminator: nopaline synthase terminator and poly(A) signal
    337..639     -  CDS            ccdB: CCDB_ECOLI - Also known as G, letB, letD. Experimental evidence at protein level: Swiss-Prot protein existence level 1. Toxic component of a type II toxin-antitoxin (TA) system, functioning in plasmid maintainence. Responsible for the post- segregational killing (PSK) of plasmid-free cells, also referred to as a plasmid addiction system. Half-life of over 2 hours. Cell killing by CcdB is accompanied by filamentation, defects in chromosome and plasmid segregation, defects in cell division, formation of anucleate cells, decreased DNA synthesis and plasmid loss. Interferes with the activity of DN
    670..772     -  promoter       cat promoter: promoter of the E. coli cat gene encoding chloramphenicol acetyltransferase
    972..1313    -  promoter       CaMV 35S promoter: strong constitutive promoter from cauliflower mosaic virus
   1804..1824    +  misc_feature   MCS (fragment): pUC18/19 multiple cloning site
   1827..1981    +  CDS            lacZα (fragment): LacZα fragment of β-galactosidase; lacZ fragment
   2221..2562    +  promoter       CaMV 35S promoter: strong constitutive promoter from cauliflower mosaic virus
   2598..3308    +  CDS            mgfp5: GFP with folding enhancement mutations; mgfp5; suitable for expression in plants due to removal of a cryptic intron
   3315..5120    +  CDS            GUS: β-glucuronidase; uidA (or gusA) from E. coli
   5126..5144    +  CDS            9xHis (fragment): 9xHis affinity tag
   5176..5428    +  terminator     NOS terminator: nopaline synthase terminator and poly(A) signal
   5450..5474    +  misc_feature   RB T-DNA repeat: right border repeat from nopaline C58 T-DNA
   5814..6215    +  CDS            Y4CG_SINFN (fragment): Protein inferred from homology: Swiss-Prot protein existence level 3. From Sinorhizobium fredii (strain NBRC 101917 / NGR234).
   6775..7404    +  CDS            pVS1 StaA: stability protein from the Pseudomonas plasmid pVS1 (Heeb et al., 2000)
   7833..8906    +  CDS            pVS1 RepA: replication protein from the Pseudomonas plasmid pVS1 (Heeb et al., 2000)
   8972..9166    +  rep_origin     pVS1 oriV: origin of replication for the Pseudomonas plasmid pVS1 (Heeb et al., 2000)
   9369..9408    +  CDS            rop (fragment): Rop protein, which maintains plasmids at low copy number; rop
   9510..9650    +  misc_feature   bom: basis of mobility region from pBR322
   9836..10424   -  rep_origin     ori: high-copy-number ColE1/pMB1/pBR322/pUC origin of replication
  10511..11305   -  CDS            KanR: aminoglycoside phosphotransferase; aphA-3; confers resistance to kanamycin
  11730..11754   +  misc_feature   LB T-DNA repeat: left border repeat from nopaline C58 T-DNA
  11832..12006   -  polyA_signal   CaMV poly(A) signal: cauliflower mosaic virus polyadenylation signal
  12047..13072   -  CDS            HygR: hygromycin B phosphotransferase confers resistance to hygromycin
  13139..13815   -  promoter       CaMV 35S promoter (enhanced): cauliflower mosaic virus 35S promoter with a duplicated enhancer region
  13905..13993   +  CDS            lacI (fragment): lac repressor; lacI; The lac repressor binds to the lac operator to inhibit transcription in E. coli. This inhibition can be relieved by adding lactose or isopropyl-β-D-thiogalactopyranoside (IPTG).
  14006..14027   +  protein_bind   CAP binding site: CAP binding activates transcription in the presence of cAMP. E. coli catabolite activator protein
  14042..14072   +  promoter       lac promoter: promoter for the E. coli lac operon
  14076..14098   +  protein_bind   lac operator (fragment): The lac repressor binds to the lac operator to inhibit transcription in E. coli. This inhibition can be relieved by adding lactose or isopropyl-β-D-thiogalactopyranoside (IPTG). lac repressor encoded by lacI
