[The description below was written by a language model from this plasmid's Addgene catalogue record and pLannotate feature annotations shown in this document.]
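Description:
pNC-Cam1304-MCS35S is an empty binary vector for Agrobacterium-mediated plant transformation, built on pCambia1304 and adapted for Nimble Cloning so that genes of interest can be inserted for ectopic expression in plants. The backbone carries a high-copy ColE1/pMB1-type origin with the pBR322 bom region for propagation in E. coli. The pVS1 oriV, together with the RepA replication and StaA stability genes, provides maintenance in Agrobacterium. A kanamycin resistance gene (aphA-3) located outside the T-DNA provides bacterial selection.

Between the nopaline-type left and right T-DNA border repeats lie three plant cassettes. The cloning cassette, described by the depositor as P35S-NC frame-Tnos, consists of a CaMV 35S promoter and a NOS terminator flanking a stuffer that contains the ccdB toxin gene driven by the bacterial cat promoter. Because CcdB kills ordinary E. coli strains, the empty vector has to be maintained in a ccdB-tolerant strain. Replacing the stuffer with an insert removes the toxin, which gives negative selection against uncut or unrecombined vector and places the insert under constitutive 35S control. The second cassette is the original pCambia1304 reporter: a 35S promoter driving an mgfp5–GUS fusion with a C-terminal His tag fragment and a NOS terminator. This allows fluorescent or histochemical identification of transformed tissue. The third is a hygromycin phosphotransferase gene under an enhanced 35S promoter with the CaMV poly(A) signal, for selection of transformed plant cells. Remnants of the pUC-derived lac promoter, operator, lacZα and multiple cloning site are also annotated around the insertion region. The vector belongs to a system intended for high-throughput gene functional analysis in plants.
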