Addgene plasmid #193390: pNC-Cam1304-MCS35S
Purpose: (Empty Backbone) Nimble cloning-compatible vector for plant ectopic expression
Depositing lab: Pu Yan. Depositing organization: Chinese Academy of Tropical Agricultural Sciences. Publication: A Nimble Cloning-compatible vector system for high-throughput gene functional analysis in plants. Yan P, Tuo D, Shen W, Deng H, Zhou P, Gao X. Plant Commun. 2023 Mar 13;4(2):100471. doi: 10.1016/j.xplc.2022.100471. Epub 2022 Nov 9. PubMed 36352791.
Backbone
  Vector backbone: pCambia1304
  Vector type: Plant Expression
Growth in bacteria
  Bacterial resistance: Kanamycin, 50 μg/mL
  Growth temperature: 37°C
  Growth strain: ccdB Survival
  Copy number: High Copy
Gene/Insert
  Gene/Insert name: None
Terms and licenses: Academic/Nonprofit Terms; Industry Terms: Not Available to Industry
Depositor comments: P35S-NC frame-Tnos
How to cite: pNC-Cam1304-MCS35S was a gift from Pu Yan (Addgene plasmid # 193390 ; http://n2t.net/addgene:193390 ; RRID:Addgene_193390)
